Addgene plasmid #106996: T7-5i3eX
Purpose: T7 transcription template for 5i3eX
Depositing lab: Melissa Moore. Depositing organization: University of Massachusetts, Worcester. Publication: Synergistic assembly of human pre-spliceosomes across introns and exons. Braun JE, Friedman LJ, Gelles J, Moore MJ. Elife. 2018 Jun 22;7. pii: 37751. doi: 10.7554/eLife.37751. PubMed 29932423.
Backbone
  Vector backbone: pUC
Growth in bacteria
  Bacterial resistance: Kanamycin, 50 μg/mL
  Growth temperature: 37°C
  Growth strain: DH5alpha
  Copy number: High Copy
Gene/Insert
  Gene/Insert name: 5i3eX
Terms and licenses: Academic/Nonprofit Terms; Industry Terms: Not Available to Industry
How to cite: T7-5i3eX was a gift from Melissa Moore (Addgene plasmid # 106996 ; http://n2t.net/addgene:106996 ; RRID:Addgene_106996)
