[The description below was written by a language model from this plasmid's Addgene catalogue record and pLannotate feature annotations shown in this document.]
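Description:
T7-5i3eX is a small (about 3 kb) pUC-based bacterial plasmid that serves as a template for in vitro transcription of a synthetic RNA called 5i3eX. It is maintained in E. coli through the high-copy ColE1/pUC origin and selected with kanamycin, the aph(3')-Ia resistance gene being driven by the AmpR (bla) promoter. The rest of the backbone consists of typical cloning-vector remnants: fragments of bom, rop and lacI, plus a lacZα fragment with its lac promoter, operator and CAP site flanking the insert region. These have no evident role in the plasmid's intended use.

The payload lies downstream of a bacteriophage T7 promoter, which allows T7 RNA polymerase to produce the 5i3eX RNA in run-off or similar in vitro reactions. The catalogue record does not define the insert's composition beyond its name. The annotation software does, however, detect short repeated matches within the transcribed region to an adenovirus/immunoglobulin chimeric intron and to the adenovirus major late splice acceptor. This suggests a model pre-mRNA substrate built from adenovirus major late–derived intron and splice-site sequences, with some elements present more than once. The exact arrangement of splice sites, intron and exon segments implied by the name is not stated, and these short fragment hits should not be taken as a full map of it.

The associated publication concerns the assembly of human pre-spliceosomes across introns and exons. The plasmid is therefore most plausibly used to make defined splicing substrates for biochemical or biophysical studies of early spliceosome assembly, rather than for expression in cells. It carries no eukaryotic promoter, reporter or protein-coding insert.
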