Features (pLannotate 1.2.2; 16 found; start..end, strand, type, name):
     23..122     +  misc_feature   bom (fragment): basis of mobility region from pBR322
    128..285     -  CDS            lacZα (fragment): LacZα fragment of β-galactosidase; lacZ fragment
    302..320     +  promoter       T7 promoter: promoter for bacteriophage T7 RNA polymerase
    392..410     +  intron         chimeric intron (fragment): chimera between introns from adenovirus and immunoglobulin heavy chain genes
    413..429     +  misc_feature   Ad SA (fragment): adenovirus major late transcript splice acceptor (Friedrich and Soriano, 1991)
    521..541     +  misc_feature   Ad SA (fragment): adenovirus major late transcript splice acceptor (Friedrich and Soriano, 1991)
    613..631     +  intron         chimeric intron (fragment): chimera between introns from adenovirus and immunoglobulin heavy chain genes
    634..650     +  misc_feature   Ad SA (fragment): adenovirus major late transcript splice acceptor (Friedrich and Soriano, 1991)
    737..753     -  protein_bind   lac operator: The lac repressor binds to the lac operator to inhibit transcription in E. coli. This inhibition can be relieved by adding lactose or isopropyl-β-D-thiogalactopyranoside (IPTG). lac repressor encoded by lacI
    761..791     -  promoter       lac promoter: promoter for the E. coli lac operon
    806..827     -  protein_bind   CAP binding site: CAP binding activates transcription in the presence of cAMP. E. coli catabolite activator protein
    840..932     -  CDS            lacI (fragment): lac repressor; lacI; The lac repressor binds to the lac operator to inhibit transcription in E. coli. This inhibition can be relieved by adding lactose or isopropyl-β-D-thiogalactopyranoside (IPTG).
   1115..1703    -  rep_origin     ori: high-copy-number ColE1/pMB1/pBR322/pUC origin of replication
   1874..2689    -  CDS            KanR: aminoglycoside phosphotransferase; aph(3')-Ia; confers resistance to kanamycin in bacteria or G418 (Geneticin®) in eukaryotes
   2690..2794    -  promoter       AmpR promoter: bla
   2889..2924    +  CDS            rop (fragment): Rop protein, which maintains plasmids at low copy number; rop
>Addgene plasmid #106996 | T7-5i3eX | addgene full sequence | sequence record 205788 | Addgene NGS Result
CGGGTGTTGGCGGGTGTCGGGGCTGGCTTAACTATGCGGCATCAGAGCAGATTGTACTGAGAGTGCACCA
TATGCGGTGTGAAATACCGCACAGATGCGTAAGGAGAAAATACCGCATCAGGCGCCATTCGCCATTCAGG
CTGCGCAACTGTTGGGAAGGGCGATCGGTGCGGGCCTCTTCGCTATTACGCCAGCTGGCGAAAGGGGGAT
GTGCTGCAAGGCGATTAAGTTGGGTAACGCCAGGGTTTTCCCAGTCACGACGTTGTAAAACGACGGCCAG
TGAATTGACGCGTATTGGGATTAATACGACTCACTATAGGGCGAATTCGAGCTCACTCTCTTCCGCATCG
CTGTCTGCGAGGTACCCTACCAGGTGAGTATGGATCCCTCTAAAAGCGGGCATGACTTCTAGAGTAGTCC
AGGGTTTCCGAGGGTTTCCGTCGACGATGTCAGCTCGTCTCGAGGGCGTACTAACTGGGCCCCTTCTTCT
TTTTCCCTCAGGTCCTACACAACATACTGCAGGACAAACTCTTCGCGGTCTCTGCATGCGAGCTCACTCT
CTTCCGCATCGCTGTCTGCGAGGTACCCTACCCCCCGAGTATGGATCCCTCTAAAAGCGGGCATGACTTC
TAGAGTAGTCCAGGGTTTCCGAGGGTTTCCGACAATTGCATGAAGCTTATCCCAATGGCGCGCCGAGCTT
GGCTCGAGCATGGTCATAGCTGTTTCCTGTGTGAAATTGTTATCCGCTCACAATTCCACACAACATACGA
GCCGGAAGCATAAAGTGTAAAGCCTGGGGTGCCTAATGAGTGAGCTAACTCACATTAATTGCGTTGCGCT
CACTGCCCGCTTTCCAGTCGGGAAACCTGTCGTGCCAGCTGCATTAATGAATCGGCCAACGCGCGGGGAG
AGGCGGTTTGCGTATTGGGCGCTCTTCCGCTTCCTCGCTCACTGACTCGCTGCGCTCGGTCGTTCGGCTG
CGGCGAGCGGTATCAGCTCACTCAAAGGCGGTAATACGGTTATCCACAGAATCAGGGGATAACGCAGGAA
AGAACATGTGAGCAAAAGGCCAGCAAAAGGCCAGGAACCGTAAAAAGGCCGCGTTGCTGGCGTTTTTCCA
TAGGCTCCGCCCCCCTGACGAGCATCACAAAAATCGACGCTCAAGTCAGAGGTGGCGAAACCCGACAGGA
CTATAAAGATACCAGGCGTTTCCCCCTGGAAGCTCCCTCGTGCGCTCTCCTGTTCCGACCCTGCCGCTTA
CCGGATACCTGTCCGCCTTTCTCCCTTCGGGAAGCGTGGCGCTTTCTCATAGCTCACGCTGTAGGTATCT
CAGTTCGGTGTAGGTCGTTCGCTCCAAGCTGGGCTGTGTGCACGAACCCCCCGTTCAGCCCGACCGCTGC
GCCTTATCCGGTAACTATCGTCTTGAGTCCAACCCGGTAAGACACGACTTATCGCCACTGGCAGCAGCCA
CTGGTAACAGGATTAGCAGAGCGAGGTATGTAGGCGGTGCTACAGAGTTCTTGAAGTGGTGGCCTAACTA
CGGCTACACTAGAAGAACAGTATTTGGTATCTGCGCTCTGCTGAAGCCAGTTACCTTCGGAAAAAGAGTT
GGTAGCTCTTGATCCGGCAAACAAACCACCGCTGGTAGCGGTGGTTTTTTTGTTTGCAAGCAGCAGATTA
CGCGCAGAAAAAAAGGATCTCAAGAAGATCCTTTGATCTTTTCTACGGGGTCTGACGCTCAGTGGAACGA
AAACTCACGTTAAGGGATTTTGGTCATGAGATTATCAAAAAGGATCTTCACCTAGATCCTTTTAAATTAA
AAATGAAGTTTTAAATCAATCTAAAGTATATATGAGTAAACTTGGTCTGACAGTTAGAAAAACTCATCGA
GCATCAAATGAAACTGCAATTTATTCATATCAGGATTATCAATACCATATTTTTGAAAAAGCCGTTTCTG
TAATGAAGGAGAAAACTCACCGAGGCAGTTCCATAGGATGGCAAGATCCTGGTATCGGTCTGCGATTCCG
ACTCGTCCAACATCAATACAACCTATTAATTTCCCCTCGTCAAAAATAAGGTTATCAAGTGAGAAATCAC
CATGAGTGACGACTGAATCCGGTGAGAATGGCAAAAGTTTATGCATTTCTTTCCAGACTTGTTCAACAGG
CCAGCCATTACGCTCGTCATCAAAATCACTCGCATCAACCAAACCGTTATTCATTCGTGATTGCGCCTGA
GCGAGACGAAATACGCGATCGCTGTTAAAAGGACAATTACAAACAGGAATCGAATGCAACCGGCGCAGGA
ACACTGCCAGCGCATCAACAATATTTTCACCTGAATCAGGATATTCTTCTAATACCTGGAATGCTGTTTT
CCCAGGGATCGCAGTGGTGAGTAACCATGCATCATCAGGAGTACGGATAAAATGCTTGATGGTCGGAAGA
GGCATAAATTCCGTCAGCCAGTTTAGTCTGACCATCTCATCTGTAACATCATTGGCAACGCTACCTTTGC
CATGTTTCAGAAACAACTCTGGCGCATCGGGCTTCCCATACAATCGATAGATTGTCGCACCTGATTGCCC
GACATTATCGCGAGCCCATTTATACCCATATAAATCAGCATCCATGTTGGAATTTAATCGCGGCCTAGAG
CAAGACGTTTCCCGTTGAATATGGCTCATACTCTTCCTTTTTCAATATTATTGAAGCATTTATCAGGGTT
ATTGTCTCATGAGCGGATACATATTTGAATGTATTTAGAAAAATAAACAAATAGGGGTTCCGCGCACATT
TCCCCGAAAAGTGCCACCTGACGTCTAAGAAACCATTATTATCATGACATTAACCTATAAAAATAGGCGT
ATCACGAGGCCCTTTCGTCTCGCGCGTTTCGGTGATGACGGTGAAAACCTCTGACACATGCAGCTCCCGG
AGACGGTCACAGCTTGTCTGTAAGCGGATGCCGGGAGCAGACAAGCCCGTCAGGGCGCGTCAG
