>Addgene plasmid #106996 | T7-5i3eX | depositor partial sequence | sequence record 202002 | T7-5i3eX sequence 356 bps
GGGCGAATTCGAGCTCACTCTCTTCCGCATCGCTGTCTGCGAGGTACCCTACCAGGTGAGTATGGATCCC
TCTAAAAGCGGGCATGACTTCTAGAGTAGTCCAGGGTTTCCGAGGGTTTCCGTCGACGATGTCAGCTCGT
CTCGAGGGCGTACTAACTGGGCCCCTTCTTCTTTTTCCCTCAGGTCCTACACAACATACTGCAGGACAAA
CTCTTCGCGGTCTCTGCATGCGAGCTCACTCTCTTCCGCATCGCTGTCTGCGAGGTACCCTACCCCCCGA
GTATGGATCCCTCTAAAAGCGGGCATGACTTCTAGAGTAGTCCAGGGTTTCCGAGGGTTTCCGACAATTG
CATGAA
